Addgene plasmid #78335: FLAG-hPAX3 (#395)
Purpose: Overexpression of human PAX3 ORF with a N-terminal FLAG tag
Depositing lab: Matthew Alexander & Louis Kunkel. Depositing organization: Boston Children's Hospital.
Backbone
  Vector backbone: pCMV-Tag2b
  Backbone manufacturer: Stratagene
  Backbone size w/o insert (bp): 4300
  Total vector size (bp): 5800
  Vector type: Mammalian Expression
  Selectable markers: Neomycin (select with G418)
Growth in bacteria
  Bacterial resistance: Kanamycin, 50 μg/mL
  Growth temperature: 37°C
  Growth strain: DH5alpha
  Copy number: High Copy
Gene/Insert
  Gene/Insert name: PAX3 (alt name: paired box 3)
  Species: H. sapiens (human)
  Insert size (bp): 1500
  GenBank ID: BC101301.2
  Entrez Gene: PAX3 (a.k.a. CDHS, HUP2, PAX-3, WS1, WS3)
  Promoter: CMV
  Tag / fusion protein: FLAG (N terminal on backbone)
  Cloning method: Restriction Enzyme; 5′ cloning site BamH1 (not destroyed); 3′ cloning site EcoR1 (not destroyed)
  Sequencing primers: 5′ T3 promoter; 3′ T7 promoter
Terms and licenses: Academic/Nonprofit Terms; Industry Terms: Not Available to Industry
Depositor comments: Please contact Dr. Alexander if you have any questions.
How to cite: FLAG-hPAX3 (#395) was a gift from Matthew Alexander & Louis Kunkel (Addgene plasmid # 78335 ; http://n2t.net/addgene:78335 ; RRID:Addgene_78335)
