[The description below was written by a language model from this plasmid's Addgene catalogue record.]
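Description:
FLAG-hPAX3 is a mammalian expression plasmid built on the Stratagene pCMV-Tag2b backbone, carrying the human PAX3 (paired box 3) open reading frame for overexpression in cultured mammalian cells. The backbone is about 4.3 kb and the insert about 1.5 kb, for a total of roughly 5.8 kb. It is maintained as a high-copy plasmid in E. coli under kanamycin selection, and the record lists neomycin resistance as the mammalian marker, so transfected cells can be selected with G418 to obtain stable lines. The record does not include a feature table, so the origin of replication, polyadenylation signal and other backbone elements are not itemised here.

The PAX3 coding sequence was inserted by restriction cloning between the BamHI and EcoRI sites of the multiple cloning site, both of which remain intact and could be used to excise or verify the insert. Transcription is driven by the CMV promoter, a strong constitutive promoter in most mammalian cell types. The FLAG epitope is supplied by the backbone upstream of the cloning site, so the protein is produced as an N-terminally FLAG-tagged fusion that can be detected or immunoprecipitated with anti-FLAG antibodies without needing a PAX3-specific reagent. T3 and T7 promoter sequences flank the insert and serve as sequencing primer sites.

PAX3 is a paired-box transcription factor, and the stated purpose of the construct is simply overexpression of the tagged human protein. The record does not describe any specific downstream application.
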