>Addgene plasmid #78335 | FLAG-hPAX3 (#395) | addgene partial sequence | sequence record 152304 | CMV-F 5'-CGCAAATGGGCGGTAGGCGTG-3'
ACCGTCAGATCCGCTAGCGATTACGCCAAGCTCGAAATTAACCCTCACTAAAGGGAACAAAAGCTGGAGC
TCCACCGCGGTGGCGGCCGCCACCATGGATTACAAGGATGACGACGATAAGAGCCCGGGCGGATCCATGA
CCACGCTGGCCGGCGCTGTGCCCAGGATGATGCGGCCGGGCCCGGGGCAGAACTACCCGCGTAGCGGGTT
CCCGCTGGAAGTGTCCACTCCCCTCGGCCAGGGCCGCGTCAACCAGCTCGGCGGCGTTTTTATCAACGGC
AGGCCGCTGCCCAACCACATCCGCCACAAGATCGTGGAGATGGCCCACCACGGCATCCGGCCCTGCGTCA
TCTCGCGCCAGCTGCGCGTGTCCCACGGCTGCGTCTCCAAGATCCTGTGCAGGTACCAGGAGACTGGCTC
CATACGTCCTGGTGCCATCGGCGGCAGCAAGCCCAAGCAGGTGACAACGCCTGACGTGGAGAAGAAAATT
GAGGAATACAAAAGAGAGAACCCGGGCATGTTCAGCTGGGAAATCCGAGACAAATTACTCAAGGACGCGG
TCTGTGATCGAAACACCGTGCCGTCAGTGAGTTCCATCAGCCGCATCCTGAGAAGTAAATTCGGGAAAGG
TGAAGAGGAGGAGGCCGACTTGGAGAGGAAGGAGGCAGAGGAAAGCGAGAAGAAGGCCAAACACAGCATC
GACGGCATCCTGAGCGAGCGAGCCTCAGCACCCCAATCAGATGAAGGCTCTGATATTGACTCTGAACCAG
ATTTACCACTAAAGAGGAAACAGCGCAGAAGCCGAACCACCTTCACAGCAGAACAGCTGGAGGAACTGGA
GCGTGCTTTTGAGAGAACTCATTACCCTGACATTTATACTAGG
