>Addgene plasmid #78335 | FLAG-hPAX3 (#395) | depositor partial sequence | sequence record 152305 | Partial sequence of insert
AGSTTGGYYWTACCGCGGTGGCGGCCGCCACCATGGATTACAAGGATGACGACGATAAGAGCCCGGGCGG
ATCCATGACCACGCTGGCCGGCGCTGTGCCCAGGATGATGCGGCCGGGCCCGGGGCAGAACTACCCGCGT
AGCGGGTTCCCGCTGGAAGTGTCCACTCCCCTCGGCCAGGGCCGCGTCAACCAGCTCGGCGGCGTTTTTA
TCAACGGCAGGCCGCTGCCCAACCACATCCGCCACAAGATCGTGGAGATGGCCCACCACGGCATCCGGCC
CTGCGTCATCTCGCGCCAGCTGCGCGTGTCCCACGGCTGCGTCTCCAAGATCCTGTGCAGGTACCAGGAG
ACTGGCTCCATACGTCCTGGTGCCATCGGCGGCAGCAAGCCCAAGCAGGTGACAACGCCTGACGTGGAGA
AGAAAATTGAGGAATACAAAAGAGAGAACCCGGGCATGTTCAGCTGGGAAATCCGAGACAAATTACTCAA
GGACGCGGTCTGTGATCGAAACACCGTGCCGTCAGTGAGTTCCATCAGCCGCATCCTGAGAAGTAAATTC
GGGAAAGGTGAAGAGGAGGAGGCCGACTTGGAGAGGAAGGAGGCAGAGGAAAGCGAGAAGAAGGCCAAAC
ACAGCATCGACGGCATCCTGAGCGAGCGAGCCTCAGCACCCCAATCAGATGAAGGCTCTGATATTGACTC
TGAACCAGATTTACCACTAAAGAGGAAACAGCGCAGAAGCCGAACCACCTTCACAGCAGAACAGCTGGAG
GAACTGGAGCGTGCTTTTGAGAGAACTCATTACCCTGACATTTATACTAGGGAGGAACTGGCCCAGAGGG
CGAAGCTCACCGAGGCCCGAGTACAGGTCTGGTTTAGCAACCGCCGTGCAAGATGGAGGAAGCAAGCTGG
GGCCAATCAACTGATGGCTTTCAACCATCTCATTCCCGGGGGGTTCCCTCCCACTGCCATGCCGACCTTG
CCAACGTACCAGCTGTCGGAGACCTCTTACCAGCCCACATCTATTCCACAAGCTGTGTCAGATCCCAGCA
GCACCGTTCACAGA
