>Addgene plasmid #78335 | FLAG-hPAX3 (#395) | addgene partial sequence | sequence record 152307 | T7 5'-TAATACGACTCACTATAGGG-3'
AGGTACCGGGCCCCCCCTCGAGGTCGACGGTATCGATAAGCTTGATATCGAATTCTTACGCGATATCTGG
CTTGAGATAATGAAAGGCACTTTGTCCATACTGCCCATATTGGTAGCCTGTGACAGGGTCCATACTGTAG
CCTGTGGTGCTATAGGTGGGTGGACAGTAGGACTGAGATGTTGGCAGACTGTCCAAGCTCTTCATATGGT
CTAGTCTCTGACTGCAGCTGGCCGACACCGTGGTGGTAGGTTCCAGACCCCCGGTGAGAGGGGAGAGCGC
GTAATCAGTCTGGGGCTGATGAGGTACCCCACCGTGGTTGGTCAGGAGTCCCATTACCTGAGGTGAGAGG
CCATTGCCAATGGTGGGGTTCATGGGGTTGGAGGGCCCCGACGGAGGCACAAAGCTGTCTGTATAGCTGG
AAAATCCATGCCTGGTGCTGGGGAGGCAGTAGGCAGAGCTGCTGTCTGGGTTGGAAGGAATCGTGCTTTG
GTGTACAGTGCTTGGAGGAAGCGGTTGAGGTCTGTGAACGGTGCTGCTGGGATCTGACACAGCTTGTGGA
ATAGATGTGGGCTGGTAAGAGGTCTCCGACAGCTGGTACGTTGGCAAGGTCGGCATGGCAGTGGGAGGGA
ACCCCCCGGGAATGAGATGGTTGAAAGCCATCAGTTGATTGGCCCCAGCTTGCTTCCTCCATCTTGCACG
GCGGTTGCTAAACCAGACCTGTACTCGGGCCTCGGTGAGCTTCGCCCTCTGGGCCAGTTCCTCCCTAGTA
TAAATGTCAGG
